Addgene plasmid #125199: pSBbi-Pur-Lyn-AktAR2-EV
Purpose: SB-transposon plasmid for stable expression of lipid raft-targeted Lyn-AktAR2-EV variant of FRET-based AKT activity reporter
Depositing lab: Eric Davis. Depositing organization: University of Texas MD Anderson Cancer Center.
Backbone
  Vector backbone: pSBbi-Pur
  Backbone manufacturer: Addgene plasmid # 60523
  Backbone size w/o insert (bp): 5661
  Vector type: Mammalian Expression ; Transposon
  Selectable markers: Puromycin
Growth in bacteria
  Bacterial resistance: Ampicillin, 100 μg/mL
  Growth temperature: 37°C
  Growth strain: DH5alpha
  Copy number: High Copy
Gene/Insert
  Gene/Insert name: Lyn-AktAR2-EV
  Species: Synthetic
  Insert size (bp): 2409
  Promoter: EF1a/RPBSA
  Tag / fusion protein: Lyn tag (GCIKSKRKD), mCerulean3 (N terminal on insert); EV linker, cpVenus[E172] (C terminal on insert)
  Cloning method: Restriction Enzyme; 5′ cloning site SfiI (not destroyed); 3′ cloning site SfiI (not destroyed)
  Sequencing primers: 5′ GCCTCAGACAGTGGTTCAAAG; 3′ AGGCACAGTCGAGGCTGAT
Terms and licenses: Academic/Nonprofit Terms; Industry Terms: Not Available to Industry
Depositor comments: Insert subcloned from Addgene plasmid #64932. Targeted to membrane by lipid raft-targeting peptide (GCIKSKRKD) derived from human kinase LYN.
How to cite: pSBbi-Pur-Lyn-AktAR2-EV was a gift from Eric Davis (Addgene plasmid # 125199 ; http://n2t.net/addgene:125199 ; RRID:Addgene_125199)
