[The description below was written by a language model from this plasmid's Addgene catalogue record and pLannotate feature annotations shown in this document.]
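Description:
pSBbi-Pur-Lyn-AktAR2-EV is a Sleeping Beauty transposon plasmid for stable mammalian expression of a membrane-targeted, FRET-based reporter of AKT kinase activity. It is built on the pSBbi-Pur backbone, a bidirectional-promoter design. The EF-1α promoter drives the gene of interest in one direction. On the opposite strand, the RPBSA promoter named in the catalogue entry (not annotated in the feature tables) would drive the puromycin N-acetyltransferase gene, which is followed by a rabbit β-globin polyadenylation signal. In bacteria the plasmid is maintained through a high-copy ColE1/pUC-type origin and selected with ampicillin via β-lactamase. The transposon inverted repeats implied by the vector type were not picked up by the automated annotation. The two 8,067-nt sequence records (depositor and sequencing result) list the same features in the same order and differ only in their start coordinate.

The 2.4 kb synthetic insert sits between two preserved SfiI sites and ends at a bGH poly(A) signal. It opens with a short lipid raft-targeting peptide derived from human LYN kinase, followed by mCerulean3 as the FRET donor. Next comes a segment matching yeast RAD53, which probably supplies the phospho-binding FHA domain typical of this sensor class. An unannotated stretch then corresponds to the long flexible EV linker and presumably the AKT substrate motif, and a circularly permuted Venus serves as the acceptor. In sensors of this design, phosphorylation of the substrate by AKT promotes its intramolecular binding to the phospho-recognition domain, which changes the cyan-to-yellow FRET efficiency.

Co-delivery with a Sleeping Beauty transposase source, followed by puromycin selection, should yield cell lines with an integrated reporter. These lines can be used for live imaging of AKT signalling specifically at lipid raft membrane domains.
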