Features (pLannotate 1.2.2; 14 found; start..end, strand, type, name):
      1..31      +  rep_origin     M13 ori (fragment): M13 bacteriophage origin of replication; arrow indicates direction of (+) strand synthesis
     32..82      -  misc_feature   bom (fragment): basis of mobility region from pBR322
    109..213     +  promoter       AmpR promoter: bla
    214..1074    +  CDS            AmpR: β-lactamase; bla; confers resistance to ampicillin, carbenicillin, and related antibiotics
   1245..1833    +  rep_origin     ori: high-copy-number ColE1/pMB1/pBR322/pUC origin of replication
   2396..2451    -  polyA_signal   β-globin poly(A) signal: rabbit β-globin polyadenylation signal (Gil and Proudfoot, 1987)
   2522..2602    -  CDS            HBB (fragment): HBB_PONPY - Experimental evidence at transcript level: Swiss-Prot protein existence level 2. Involved in oxygen transport from the lung to the various peripheral tissues. From Pongo pygmaeus (Bornean orangutan).
   2616..3215    -  CDS            PuroR: puromycin N-acetyltransferase; pac from Streptomyces alboniger; confers resistance to puromycin
   3848..5029    +  promoter       EF-1α promoter: strong constitutive promoter for human elongation factor EF-1α
   5103..5819    +  CDS            mCerulean3: mCerulean3 is a basic (constitutively fluorescent) cyan fluorescent protein published in 2011, derived from Aequorea victoria. It is reported to be a somewhat slowly-maturing monomer with very low acid sensitivity.
   5829..6251    +  CDS            RAD53 (fragment): RAD53_YEAST - Also known as MEC2, SAD1, SPK1. Experimental evidence at protein level: Swiss-Prot protein existence level 1. Controls S-phase checkpoint as well as G1 and G2 DNA damage checkpoints. Phosphorylates proteins on serine, threonine, and tyrosine. Prevents entry into anaphase and mitotic exit after DNA damage via regulation of the Polo kinase CDC5. Seems to be involved in the phosphorylation of RPH1. From Saccharomyces cerevisiae (strain ATCC 204508 / S288c) (Baker's yeast).
   6729..7460    +  CDS            cp173Venus: circularly permuted form of the Venus yellow fluorescent protein (Nagai et al., 2004) efficient FRET acceptor for CFP
   7520..7744    +  polyA_signal   bGH poly(A) signal: bovine growth hormone polyadenylation signal
   7748..7769    +  promoter       SV40 promoter (fragment): SV40 enhancer and early promoter
>Addgene plasmid #125199 | pSBbi-Pur-Lyn-AktAR2-EV | depositor full sequence | sequence record 239438 | Full Sequence
AATTTTAACAAAATATTAACGCTTACAATTTCCTGATGCGGTATTTTCTCCTTACGCATCTGTGCGGTAT
TTCACACCGCATCAGGTGGCACTTTTCGGGGAAATGTGCGCGGAACCCCTATTTGTTTATTTTTCTAAAT
ACATTCAAATATGTATCCGCTCATGAGACAATAACCCTGATAAATGCTTCAATAATATTGAAAAAGGAAG
AGTATGAGTATTCAACATTTCCGTGTCGCCCTTATTCCCTTTTTTGCGGCATTTTGCCTTCCTGTTTTTG
CTCACCCAGAAACGCTGGTGAAAGTAAAAGATGCTGAAGATCAGTTGGGTGCACGAGTGGGTTACATCGA
ACTGGATCTCAACAGCGGTAAGATCCTTGAGAGTTTTCGCCCCGAAGAACGTTTTCCAATGATGAGCACT
TTTAAAGTTCTGCTATGTGGCGCGGTATTATCCCGTATTGACGCCGGGCAAGAGCAACTCGGTCGCCGCA
TACACTATTCTCAGAATGACTTGGTTGAGTACTCACCAGTCACAGAAAAGCATCTTACGGATGGCATGAC
AGTAAGAGAATTATGCAGTGCTGCCATAACCATGAGTGATAACACTGCGGCCAACTTACTTCTGACAACG
ATCGGAGGACCGAAGGAGCTAACCGCTTTTTTGCACAACATGGGGGATCATGTAACTCGCCTTGATCGTT
GGGAACCGGAGCTGAATGAAGCCATACCAAACGACGAGCGTGACACCACGATGCCTGTAGCAATGGCAAC
AACGTTGCGCAAACTATTAACTGGCGAACTACTTACTCTAGCTTCCCGGCAACAATTAATAGACTGGATG
GAGGCGGATAAAGTTGCAGGACCACTTCTGCGCTCGGCCCTTCCGGCTGGCTGGTTTATTGCTGATAAAT
CTGGAGCCGGTGAGCGTGGGTCTCGCGGTATCATTGCAGCACTGGGGCCAGATGGTAAGCCCTCCCGTAT
CGTAGTTATCTACACGACGGGGAGTCAGGCAACTATGGATGAACGAAATAGACAGATCGCTGAGATAGGT
GCCTCACTGATTAAGCATTGGTAACTGTCAGACCAAGTTTACTCATATATACTTTAGATTGATTTAAAAC
TTCATTTTTAATTTAAAAGGATCTAGGTGAAGATCCTTTTTGATAATCTCATGACCAAAATCCCTTAACG
TGAGTTTTCGTTCCACTGAGCGTCAGACCCCGTAGAAAAGATCAAAGGATCTTCTTGAGATCCTTTTTTT
CTGCGCGTAATCTGCTGCTTGCAAACAAAAAAACCACCGCTACCAGCGGTGGTTTGTTTGCCGGATCAAG
AGCTACCAACTCTTTTTCCGAAGGTAACTGGCTTCAGCAGAGCGCAGATACCAAATACTGTTCTTCTAGT
GTAGCCGTAGTTAGGCCACCACTTCAAGAACTCTGTAGCACCGCCTACATACCTCGCTCTGCTAATCCTG
TTACCAGTGGCTGCTGCCAGTGGCGATAAGTCGTGTCTTACCGGGTTGGACTCAAGACGATAGTTACCGG
ATAAGGCGCAGCGGTCGGGCTGAACGGGGGGTTCGTGCACACAGCCCAGCTTGGAGCGAACGACCTACAC
CGAACTGAGATACCTACAGCGTGAGCTATGAGAAAGCGCCACGCTTCCCGAAGGGAGAAAGGCGGACAGG
TATCCGGTAAGCGGCAGGGTCGGAACAGGAGAGCGCACGAGGGAGCTTCCAGGGGGAAACGCCTGGTATC
TTTATAGTCCTGTCGGGTTTCGCCACCTCTGACTTGAGCGTCGATTTTTGTGATGCTCGTCAGGGGGGCG
GAGCCTATGGAAAAACGCCAGCAACGCGGCCTTTTTACGGTTCCTGGCCTTTTGCTGGCCTTTTGCTCAC
ATGTTCTTTCCTGCGTTATCCCCTGATTCTGTGGATAACCGTATTACCGCCTTTGAGTGAGCTGATACCG
CTCGCCGCAGCCGAACGACCGAGCGCAGCGAGTCAGTGAGCGAGGAAGCGGATCCCTATACAGTTGAAGT
CGGAAGTTTACATACACCTTAGCCAAATACATTTAAACTCACTTTTTCACAATTCCTGACATTTAATCCT
AGTAAAAATTCCCTGTCTTAGGTCAGTTAGGATCACCACTTTATTTTAAGAATGTGAAATATCAGAATAA
TAGTAGAGAGAATGATTCATTTCAGCTTTTATTTCTTTCATCACATTCCCAGTGGGTCAGAAGTTTACAT
ACACTCGACTCCTCTGCAGAATGCGGCGATGTTTCGGTAAGGGGTCCCGAGTAGCTAGTTCATGGCAGCC
AGCATATGGCATATGTTGCCAAACTCTAAACCAAATACTCATTCTGATGTTTTAAATGATTTGCCCTCCC
ATATGTCCTTCCGAGTGAGAGACACAAAAAATTCCAACACACTATTGCAATGAAAATAAATTTCCTTTAT
TAGCCAGAAGTCAGATGCTCAAGGGGCTTCATGATGTCCCCATAATTTTTGGCAGAGGGAAAAAGATCTC
AGTGGTATTTGTGAGCCAGGGCATTGGCCACACCAGCCACCACCTTCTGATAGGCAGCCTGCACCTGAGG
AGTGAATTCACGACAGGCCTTCGAATCAGGCACCGGGCTTGCGGGTCATGCACCAGGTGCGCGGTCCTTC
GGGCACCTCGACGTCGGCGGTGACGGTGAAGCCGAGCCGCTCGTAGAAGGGGAGGTTGCGGGGCGCGGAG
GTCTCCAGGAAGGCGGGCACCCCGGCGCGCTCGGCCGCCTCCACTCCGGGGAGCACGACGGCGCTGCCCA
GACCCTTGCCCTGGTGGTCGGGCGAGACGCCGACGGTGGCCAGGAACCACGCGGGCTCCTTGGGCCGGTG
CGGCGCCAGGAGGCCTTCCATCTGTTGCTGCGCGGCCAGCCGGGAACCGCTCAACTCGGCCATGCGCGGG
CCGATCTCGGCGAACACCGCCCCCGCTTCGACGCTCTCCGGCGTGGTCCAGACCGCCACCGCGGCGCCGT
CGTCCGCGACCCACACCTTGCCGATGTCGAGCCCGACGCGCGTGAGGAAGAGTTCTTGCAGCTCGGTGAC
CCGCTCGATGTGGCGGTCCGGATCGACGGTGTGGCGCGTGGCGGGGTAGTCGGCGAACGCGGCGGCGAGG
GTGCGTACGGCCCTGGGGACGTCGTCGCGGGTGGCGAGGCGCACCGTGGGCTTGTACTCGGTCATGGTGG
CCTCAGGTGCAGAGGTTTCTACAGGGAAAGAGAGAAAGGCTACAGTTAGTTTGCTGTGATGATGCTAAGT
GCCGAGGTCAGATGTCTATGGATTGTACACGGAATCCCAACGCAGGAACCAAAAAACACTCACCCAAAAA
AATGGCGCTAAGGCCGAGAGAAAGGCGAAGTTCCGTCTACGGCTATATACCTTGAAACAGGGGCGGCAGA
AGTGACGCAACGCGGTTGCGCGGACGGCTTCCTGTGTTTTCATTGGTCGAAGCGTTCTGCGCGTGCGCAG
AGATTCCCCAGGGAAGGCGGGCCCTCTTCCGAATGTCCAATCCGGACATTCTTCCGGTTGGACCTCCGCG
GTCAGCGCTGTGCCCGGCGAGAGATCACGTGGGGCGCGGAGGCGGTGCTGCTGGGGCACGGCCGTCCAGC
CTCGGCGGCCATATTTTTGAGGGGCTGTTCATCTCGTTCACACGCTCTGTCCGCCATGTTTGTGAGTGGA
AGCGCCATTACCCCTTCAAGCGACTGAAGGCTGCAGGGCCTCTGGTGGCCCGCATGGGGAGACCAGACCC
GCCAGGCCCGCCTTTCCGCACTCAGTCCGGGCTTACTTTATTTTGTGAGACAGGGTCTCGCCTAGAGGCT
CCGGTGCCCGTCAGTGGGCAGAGCGCACATCGCCCACAGTCCCCGAGAAGTTGGGGGGAGGGGTCGGCAA
TTGAACCGGTGCCTAGAGAAGGTGGCGCGGGGTAAACTGGGAAAGTGATGTCGTGTACTGGCTCCGCCTT
TTTCCCGAGGGTGGGGGAGAACCGTATATAAGTGCAGTAGTCGCCGTGAACGTTCTTTTTCGCAACGGGT
TTGCCGCCAGAACACAGGTAAGTGCCGTGTGTGGTTCCCGCGGGCCTGGCCTCTTTACGGGTTATGGCCC
TTGCGTGCCTTGAATTACTTCCACGCCCCTGGCTGCAGTACGTGATTCTTGATCCCGAGCTTCGGGTTGG
AAGTGGGTGGGAGAGTTCGAGGCCTTGCGCTTAAGGAGCCCCTTCGCCTCGTGCTTGAGTTGAGGCTTGG
CCTGGGCGCTGGGGCCGCCGCGTGCGAATCTGGTGGCACCTTCGCGCCTGTCTCGCTGCTTTCGATAAGT
CTCTAGCCATTTAAAATTTTTGATGACCTGCTGCGACGCTTTTTTTCTGGCAAGATAGTCTTGTAAATGC
GGGCCAAGATCTGCACACTGGTATTTCGGTTTTTGGGGCCGCGGGCGGCGACGGGGCCCGTGCGTCCCAG
CGCACATGTTCGGCGAGGCGGGGCCTGCGAGCGCGGCCACCGAGAATCGGACGGGGGTAGTCTCAAGCTG
GCCGGCCTGCTCTGGTGCCTGGCCTCGCGCCGCCGTGTATCGCCCCGCCCTGGGCGGCAAGGCTGGCCCG
GTCGGCACCAGTTGCGTGAGCGGAAAGATGGCCGCTTCCCGGCCCTGCTGCAGGGAGCTCAAAATGGAGG
ACGCGGCGCTCGGGAGAGCGGGCGGGTGAGTCACCCACACAAAGGAAAAGGGCCTTTCCGTCCTCAGCCG
TCGCTTCATGTGACTCCACGGAGTACCGGGCGCCGTCCAGGCACCTCGATTAGTTCTCGAGCTTTTGGAG
TACGTCGTCTTTAGGTTGGGGGGAGGGGTTTTATGCGATGGAGTTTCCCCATACTGAGTGGGTGGAGACT
GAAGTTAGGCCAGCTTGGCACTTGATGTAATTCTCCTTGGAATTTGCCCTTTTTGAGTTTGGATCTTGGT
TCATTCTCAAGCCTCAGACAGTGGTTCAAAGTTTTTTTCTTCCATTTAAGGTGTCGTGAAAACTACCCCA
AGCTGGCCTCTGAGGCCACCATGGGGTGCATTAAGTCTAAGCGGAAGGACAAAAAGGATCCCATGGTGAG
CAAGGGCGAGGAGCTGTTCACCGGGGTGGTGCCCATCCTGGTCGAGCTGGACGGCGACGTAAACGGCCAC
AAGTTCAGCGTGTCCGGCGAGGGCGAGGGCGATGCCACCTACGGCAAGCTGACCCTGAAGTTCATCTGCA
CCACCGGCAAGCTGCCCGTGCCCTGGCCCACCCTCGTGACCACCCTGAGCTGGGGCGTGCAGTGCTTCGC
CCGCTACCCCGACCACATGAAGCAGCACGACTTCTTCAAGTCCGCCATGCCCGAAGGCTACGTCCAGGAG
CGCACCATCTTCTTCAAGGACGACGGCAACTACAAGACCCGCGCCGAGGTGAAGTTCGAGGGCGACACCC
TGGTGAACCGCATCGAGCTGAAGGGCATCGACTTCAAGGAGGACGGCAACATCCTGGGGCACAAGCTGGA
GTACAACGCCATCCACGGCAACGTCTATATCACCGCCGACAAGCAGAAGAACGGCATCAAGGCCAACTTC
GGCCTCAACTGCAACATCGAGGACGGCAGCGTGCAGCTCGCCGACCACTACCAGCAGAACACCCCCATCG
GCGACGGCCCCGTGCTGCTGCCCGACAACCACTACCTGAGCACCCAGTCCAAGCTGAGCAAAGACCCCAA
CGAGAAGCGCGATCACATGGTCCTGCTGGAGTTCGTGACCGCCGCCGGGATCACTCTCGGCATGGACGAG
CTGTACAAGCGCATGCATAAGTTTTCTCAAGAACAGATCGGCGAAAACATTGTGTGCAGGGTCATTTGTA
CCACGGGTCAAATTCCCATCCGAGATTTGTCAGCTGATATTTCACAAGTGCTTAAGGAAAAACGATCCAT
AAAGAAAGTTTGGACATTTGGTAGAAACCCAGCCTGTGACTATCATTTAGGAAACATTTCAAGACTGTCA
AATAAGCATTTCCAAATACTACTAGGAGAAGACGGTAACCTTTTATTGAATGACATTTCCACTAATGGGA
CCTGGTTAAATGGGCAAAAAGTCGAGAAGAACAGCAATCAGTTACTGTCTCAAGGTGATGAAATAACCGT
TGGTGTAGGCGTGGAATCAGATATTTTATCTCTGGTCATTTTCATAAACGACAAATTTAAGCAGTGCCTC
GAGCAGAACAAAGTTGATCGCTCTGCAGGTAAGCCAGGCAGCGGCGAGGGCAGCACCAAGGGCCTGGTCG
ACGGAACCTCTGCAGGAGGTTCCGCAGGGGGTTCCGCCGGAGGAAGCGCCGGTGGCTCTGCTGGCGGCTC
TGCTGGTGGGTCTGCCGGCGGATCTGCGGGAGGGAGTGCGGGTGGAAGCGCAGGAGGCAGTGCCGGGGGA
TCAGCGGGGGGAAGTGCCGGGGGTAGTGCTGGTGGCTCTGCAGGAGGTTCCGCAGGGGGTTCCGCCGGAG
GAAGCGCCGGTGGCTCTGCTGGCGGCTCTGCTGGTGGGTCTGCCGGCGGATCTGCGGGAGGGAGTGCGGG
TGGAAGCGCAGGAGGCAGTGCCGGGGGATCAGCGGGAGGAAGTGCCGGGGGTAGTGCTGGTGGCAGCGGC
GTCGACCCTCGTCCGCGCTCGTGCACCTGGCCGGACCCCAGGCCGGAGTTTGGAGGTACCGGCGGCAGCG
AGCTCATGGGCGGCGTGCAGCTCGCCGACCACTACCAGCAGAACACCCCCATCGGCGACGGCCCCGTGCT
GCTGCCCGACAACCACTACCTGAGCTACCAGTCCAAGCTGAGCAAAGACCCCAACGAGAAGCGCGATCAC
ATGGTCCTGCTGGAGTTCGTGACCGCCGCCGGGATCACTCTCGGCATGGACGAGCTGTACAAGGGAGGTA
CCGGTGGATCTATGGTGAGCAAGGGCGAGGAGCTGTTCACCGGGGTGGTGCCCATCCTGGTCGAGCTGGA
CGGCGACGTAAACGGCCACAAGTTCAGCGTGTCCGGCGAGGGCGAGGGCGATGCCACCTACGGCAAGCTG
ACCCTGAAGCTGATCTGCACCACCGGCAAGCTGCCCGTGCCCTGGCCCACCCTCGTGACCACCCTGGGCT
ACGGCCTTCAGTGCTTCGCCCGCTACCCCGACCACATGAAGCAGCACGACTTCTTCAAGTCCGCCATGCC
CGAAGGCTACGTCCAGGAGCGCACCATCTTCTTCAAGGACGACGGCAACTACAAGACCCGCGCCGAGGTG
AAGTTCGAGGGCGACACCCTGGTGAACCGCATCGAGCTGAAGGGCATCGACTTCAAGGAGGACGGCAACA
TCCTGGGGCACAAGCTGGAGTACAACTACAACAGCCACAACGTCTATATCACCGCCGACAAGCAGAAGAA
CGGCATCAAGGCCAACTTCAAGATCCGCCACAACATCGAGTAAGGCCTGTCAGGCCAAGCTTGGGGATCA
ATTCTCTAGAGCTCGCTGATCAGCCTCGACTGTGCCTTCTAGTTGCCAGCCATCTGTTGTTTGCCCCTCC
CCCGTGCCTTCCTTGACCCTGGAAGGTGCCACTCCCACTGTCCTTTCCTAATAAAATGAGGAAATTGCAT
CGCATTGTCTGAGTAGGTGTCATTCTATTCTGGGGGGTGGGGTGGGGCAGGACAGCAAGGGGGAGGATTG
GGAAGACAATAGCAGGCATGCTGGGGATGCGGTGGGCTCTATGGCTTCTGAGGCGGAAAGAACCAGCTGG
GCCTACTAGATAGCGGACCCCTTACCGAAACATCGCCGCATTCTGCAGAGGAGTCGAACTTAGTGTATGT
AAACTTCTGACCCACTGGAATTGTGATACAGTGAATTATAAGTGAAATAATCTGTCTGTAAACAATTGTT
GGAAAAATGACTTGTGTCATGCACAAAGTAGATGTCCTAACTGACTTGCCAAAACTATTGTTTGTTAACA
AGAAATTTGTGGAGTAGTTGAAAAACGAGTTTTAATGACTCCAACTTAAGTGTATGTAAACTTCCGACTT
CAACTGTATAGGGATCC
