Features (pLannotate 1.2.2; 14 found; start..end, strand, type, name):
      1..1182    +  promoter       EF-1α promoter: strong constitutive promoter for human elongation factor EF-1α
   1256..1972    +  CDS            mCerulean3: mCerulean3 is a basic (constitutively fluorescent) cyan fluorescent protein published in 2011, derived from Aequorea victoria. It is reported to be a somewhat slowly-maturing monomer with very low acid sensitivity.
   1982..2404    +  CDS            RAD53 (fragment): RAD53_YEAST - Also known as MEC2, SAD1, SPK1. Experimental evidence at protein level: Swiss-Prot protein existence level 1. Controls S-phase checkpoint as well as G1 and G2 DNA damage checkpoints. Phosphorylates proteins on serine, threonine, and tyrosine. Prevents entry into anaphase and mitotic exit after DNA damage via regulation of the Polo kinase CDC5. Seems to be involved in the phosphorylation of RPH1. From Saccharomyces cerevisiae (strain ATCC 204508 / S288c) (Baker's yeast).
   2882..3613    +  CDS            cp173Venus: circularly permuted form of the Venus yellow fluorescent protein (Nagai et al., 2004) efficient FRET acceptor for CFP
   3673..3897    +  polyA_signal   bGH poly(A) signal: bovine growth hormone polyadenylation signal
   3901..3922    +  promoter       SV40 promoter (fragment): SV40 enhancer and early promoter
   4221..4251    +  rep_origin     M13 ori (fragment): M13 bacteriophage origin of replication; arrow indicates direction of (+) strand synthesis
   4252..4302    -  misc_feature   bom (fragment): basis of mobility region from pBR322
   4329..4433    +  promoter       AmpR promoter: bla
   4434..5294    +  CDS            AmpR: β-lactamase; bla; confers resistance to ampicillin, carbenicillin, and related antibiotics
   5465..6053    +  rep_origin     ori: high-copy-number ColE1/pMB1/pBR322/pUC origin of replication
   6616..6671    -  polyA_signal   β-globin poly(A) signal: rabbit β-globin polyadenylation signal (Gil and Proudfoot, 1987)
   6742..6822    -  CDS            HBB (fragment): HBB_PONPY - Experimental evidence at transcript level: Swiss-Prot protein existence level 2. Involved in oxygen transport from the lung to the various peripheral tissues. From Pongo pygmaeus (Bornean orangutan).
   6836..7435    -  CDS            PuroR: puromycin N-acetyltransferase; pac from Streptomyces alboniger; confers resistance to puromycin
>Addgene plasmid #125199 | pSBbi-Pur-Lyn-AktAR2-EV | addgene full sequence | sequence record 243587 | Addgene NGS Result
GCTCCGGTGCCCGTCAGTGGGCAGAGCGCACATCGCCCACAGTCCCCGAGAAGTTGGGGGGAGGGGTCGG
CAATTGAACCGGTGCCTAGAGAAGGTGGCGCGGGGTAAACTGGGAAAGTGATGTCGTGTACTGGCTCCGC
CTTTTTCCCGAGGGTGGGGGAGAACCGTATATAAGTGCAGTAGTCGCCGTGAACGTTCTTTTTCGCAACG
GGTTTGCCGCCAGAACACAGGTAAGTGCCGTGTGTGGTTCCCGCGGGCCTGGCCTCTTTACGGGTTATGG
CCCTTGCGTGCCTTGAATTACTTCCACGCCCCTGGCTGCAGTACGTGATTCTTGATCCCGAGCTTCGGGT
TGGAAGTGGGTGGGAGAGTTCGAGGCCTTGCGCTTAAGGAGCCCCTTCGCCTCGTGCTTGAGTTGAGGCC
TGGCTTGGGCGCTGGGGCCGCCGCGTGCGAATCTGGTGGCACCTTCGCGCCTGTCTCGCTGCTTTCGATA
AGTCTCTAGCCATTTAAAATTTTTGATGACCTGCTGCGACGCTTTTTTTCTGGCAAGATAGTCTTGTAAA
TGCGGGCCAAGATCTGCACACTGGTATTTCGGTTTTTGGGGCCGCGGGCGGCGACGGGGCCCGTGCGTCC
CAGCGCACATGTTCGGCGAGGCGGGGCCTGCGAGCGCGGCCACCGAGAATCGGACGGGGGTAGTCTCAAG
CTGGCCGGCCTGCTCTGGTGCCTGGCCTCGCGCCGCCGTGTATCGCCCCGCCCTGGGCGGCAAGGCTGGC
CCGGTCGGCACCAGTTGCGTGAGCGGAAAGATGGCCGCTTCCCGGCCCTGCTGCAGGGAGCTCAAAATGG
AGGACGCGGCGCTCGGGAGAGCGGGCGGGTGAGTCACCCACACAAAGGAAAAGGGCCTTTCCGTCCTCAG
CCGTCGCTTCATGTGACTCCACGGAGTACCGGGCGCCGTCCAGGCACCTCGATTAGTTCTCGAGCTTTTG
GAGTACGTCGTCTTTAGGTTGGGGGGAGGGGTTTTATGCGATGGAGTTTCCCCATACTGAGTGGGTGGAG
ACTGAAGTTAGGCCAGCTTGGCACTTGATGTAATTCTCCTTGGAATTTGCCCTTTTTGAGTTTGGATCTT
GGTTCATTCTCAAGCCTCAGACAGTGGTTCAAAGTTTTTTTCTTCCATTTAAGGTGTCGTGAAAACTACC
CCAAGCTGGCCTCTGAGGCCACCATGGGGTGCATTAAGTCTAAGCGGAAGGACAAAAAGGATCCCATGGT
GAGCAAGGGCGAGGAGCTGTTCACCGGGGTGGTGCCCATCCTGGTCGAGCTGGACGGCGACGTAAACGGC
CACAAGTTCAGCGTGTCCGGCGAGGGCGAGGGCGATGCCACCTACGGCAAGCTGACCCTGAAGTTCATCT
GCACCACCGGCAAGCTGCCCGTGCCCTGGCCCACCCTCGTGACCACCCTGAGCTGGGGCGTGCAGTGCTT
CGCCCGCTACCCCGACCACATGAAGCAGCACGACTTCTTCAAGTCCGCCATGCCCGAAGGCTACGTCCAG
GAGCGCACCATCTTCTTCAAGGACGACGGCAACTACAAGACCCGCGCCGAGGTGAAGTTCGAGGGCGACA
CCCTGGTGAACCGCATCGAGCTGAAGGGCATCGACTTCAAGGAGGACGGCAACATCCTGGGGCACAAGCT
GGAGTACAACGCCATCCACGGCAACGTCTATATCACCGCCGACAAGCAGAAGAACGGCATCAAGGCCAAC
TTCGGCCTCAACTGCAACATCGAGGACGGCAGCGTGCAGCTCGCCGACCACTACCAGCAGAACACCCCCA
TCGGCGACGGCCCCGTGCTGCTGCCCGACAACCACTACCTGAGCACCCAGTCCAAGCTGAGCAAAGACCC
CAACGAGAAGCGCGATCACATGGTCCTGCTGGAGTTCGTGACCGCCGCCGGGATCACTCTCGGCATGGAC
GAGCTGTACAAGCGCATGCATAAGTTTTCTCAAGAACAGATCGGCGAAAACATTGTGTGCAGGGTCATTT
GTACCACGGGTCAAATTCCCATCCGAGATTTGTCAGCTGATATTTCACAAGTGCTTAAGGAAAAACGATC
CATAAAGAAAGTTTGGACATTTGGTAGAAACCCAGCCTGTGACTATCATTTAGGAAACATTTCAAGACTG
TCAAATAAGCATTTCCAAATACTACTAGGAGAAGACGGTAACCTTTTATTGAATGACATTTCCACTAATG
GGACCTGGTTAAATGGGCAAAAAGTCGAGAAGAACAGCAATCAGTTACTGTCTCAAGGTGATGAAATAAC
CGTTGGTGTAGGCGTGGAATCAGATATTTTATCTCTGGTCATTTTCATAAACGACAAATTTAAGCAGTGC
CTCGAGCAGAACAAAGTTGATCGCTCTGCAGGTAAGCCAGGCAGCGGCGAGGGCAGCACCAAGGGCCTGG
TCGACGGAACCTCTGCAGGAGGTTCCGCAGGGGGTTCCGCCGGAGGAAGCGCCGGTGGCTCTGCTGGCGG
CTCTGCTGGTGGGTCTGCCGGCGGATCTGCGGGAGGGAGTGCGGGTGGAAGCGCAGGAGGCAGTGCCGGG
GGATCAGCGGGGGGAAGTGCCGGGGGTAGTGCTGGTGGCTCTGCAGGAGGTTCCGCAGGGGGTTCCGCCG
GAGGAAGCGCCGGTGGCTCTGCTGGCGGCTCTGCTGGTGGGTCTGCCGGCGGATCTGCGGGAGGGAGTGC
GGGTGGAAGCGCAGGAGGCAGTGCCGGGGGATCAGCGGGAGGAAGTGCCGGGGGTAGTGCTGGTGGCAGC
GGCGTCGACCCTCGTCCGCGCTCGTGCACCTGGCCGGACCCCAGGCCGGAGTTTGGAGGTACCGGCGGCA
GCGAGCTCATGGGCGGCGTGCAGCTCGCCGACCACTACCAGCAGAACACCCCCATCGGCGACGGCCCCGT
GCTGCTGCCCGACAACCACTACCTGAGCTACCAGTCCAAGCTGAGCAAAGACCCCAACGAGAAGCGCGAT
CACATGGTCCTGCTGGAGTTCGTGACCGCCGCCGGGATCACTCTCGGCATGGACGAGCTGTACAAGGGAG
GTACCGGTGGATCTATGGTGAGCAAGGGCGAGGAGCTGTTCACCGGGGTGGTGCCCATCCTGGTCGAGCT
GGACGGCGACGTAAACGGCCACAAGTTCAGCGTGTCCGGCGAGGGCGAGGGCGATGCCACCTACGGCAAG
CTGACCCTGAAGCTGATCTGCACCACCGGCAAGCTGCCCGTGCCCTGGCCCACCCTCGTGACCACCCTGG
GCTACGGCCTTCAGTGCTTCGCCCGCTACCCCGACCACATGAAGCAGCACGACTTCTTCAAGTCCGCCAT
GCCCGAAGGCTACGTCCAGGAGCGCACCATCTTCTTCAAGGACGACGGCAACTACAAGACCCGCGCCGAG
GTGAAGTTCGAGGGCGACACCCTGGTGAACCGCATCGAGCTGAAGGGCATCGACTTCAAGGAGGACGGCA
ACATCCTGGGGCACAAGCTGGAGTACAACTACAACAGCCACAACGTCTATATCACCGCCGACAAGCAGAA
GAACGGCATCAAGGCCAACTTCAAGATCCGCCACAACATCGAGTAAGGCCTGTCAGGCCAAGCTTGGGGA
TCAATTCTCTAGAGCTCGCTGATCAGCCTCGACTGTGCCTTCTAGTTGCCAGCCATCTGTTGTTTGCCCC
TCCCCCGTGCCTTCCTTGACCCTGGAAGGTGCCACTCCCACTGTCCTTTCCTAATAAAATGAGGAAATTG
CATCGCATTGTCTGAGTAGGTGTCATTCTATTCTGGGGGGTGGGGTGGGGCAGGACAGCAAGGGGGAGGA
TTGGGAAGACAATAGCAGGCATGCTGGGGATGCGGTGGGCTCTATGGCTTCTGAGGCGGAAAGAACCAGC
TGGGCCTACTAGATAGCGGACCCCTTACCGAAACATCGCCGCATTCTGCAGAGGAGTCGAACTTAGTGTA
TGTAAACTTCTGACCCACTGGAATTGTGATACAGTGAATTATAAGTGAAATAATCTGTCTGTAAACAATT
GTTGGAAAAATGACTTGTGTCATGCACAAAGTAGATGTCCTAACTGACTTGCCAAAACTATTGTTTGTTA
ACAAGAAATTTGTGGAGTAGTTGAAAAACGAGTTTTAATGACTCCAACTTAAGTGTATGTAAACTTCCGA
CTTCAACTGTATAGGGATCCAATTTTAACAAAATATTAACGCTTACAATTTCCTGATGCGGTATTTTCTC
CTTACGCATCTGTGCGGTATTTCACACCGCATCAGGTGGCACTTTTCGGGGAAATGTGCGCGGAACCCCT
ATTTGTTTATTTTTCTAAATACATTCAAATATGTATCCGCTCATGAGACAATAACCCTGATAAATGCTTC
AATAATATTGAAAAAGGAAGAGTATGAGTATTCAACATTTCCGTGTCGCCCTTATTCCCTTTTTTGCGGC
ATTTTGCCTTCCTGTTTTTGCTCACCCAGAAACGCTGGTGAAAGTAAAAGATGCTGAAGATCAGTTGGGT
GCACGAGTGGGTTACATCGAACTGGATCTCAACAGCGGTAAGATCCTTGAGAGTTTTCGCCCCGAAGAAC
GTTTTCCAATGATGAGCACTTTTAAAGTTCTGCTATGTGGCGCGGTATTATCCCGTATTGACGCCGGGCA
AGAGCAACTCGGTCGCCGCATACACTATTCTCAGAATGACTTGGTTGAGTACTCACCAGTCACAGAAAAG
CATCTTACGGATGGCATGACAGTAAGAGAATTATGCAGTGCTGCCATAACCATGAGTGATAACACTGCGG
CCAACTTACTTCTGACAACGATCGGAGGACCGAAGGAGCTAACCGCTTTTTTGCACAACATGGGGGATCA
TGTAACTCGCCTTGATCGTTGGGAACCGGAGCTGAATGAAGCCATACCAAACGACGAGCGTGACACCACG
ATGCCTGTAGCAATGGCAACAACGTTGCGCAAACTATTAACTGGCGAACTACTTACTCTAGCTTCCCGGC
AACAATTAATAGACTGGATGGAGGCGGATAAAGTTGCAGGACCACTTCTGCGCTCGGCCCTTCCGGCTGG
CTGGTTTATTGCTGATAAATCTGGAGCCGGTGAGCGTGGGTCTCGCGGTATCATTGCAGCACTGGGGCCA
GATGGTAAGCCCTCCCGTATCGTAGTTATCTACACGACGGGGAGTCAGGCAACTATGGATGAACGAAATA
GACAGATCGCTGAGATAGGTGCCTCACTGATTAAGCATTGGTAACTGTCAGACCAAGTTTACTCATATAT
ACTTTAGATTGATTTAAAACTTCATTTTTAATTTAAAAGGATCTAGGTGAAGATCCTTTTTGATAATCTC
ATGACCAAAATCCCTTAACGTGAGTTTTCGTTCCACTGAGCGTCAGACCCCGTAGAAAAGATCAAAGGAT
CTTCTTGAGATCCTTTTTTTCTGCGCGTAATCTGCTGCTTGCAAACAAAAAAACCACCGCTACCAGCGGT
GGTTTGTTTGCCGGATCAAGAGCTACCAACTCTTTTTCCGAAGGTAACTGGCTTCAGCAGAGCGCAGATA
CCAAATACTGTTCTTCTAGTGTAGCCGTAGTTAGGCCACCACTTCAAGAACTCTGTAGCACCGCCTACAT
ACCTCGCTCTGCTAATCCTGTTACCAGTGGCTGCTGCCAGTGGCGATAAGTCGTGTCTTACCGGGTTGGA
CTCAAGACGATAGTTACCGGATAAGGCGCAGCGGTCGGGCTGAACGGGGGGTTCGTGCACACAGCCCAGC
TTGGAGCGAACGACCTACACCGAACTGAGATACCTACAGCGTGAGCTATGAGAAAGCGCCACGCTTCCCG
AAGGGAGAAAGGCGGACAGGTATCCGGTAAGCGGCAGGGTCGGAACAGGAGAGCGCACGAGGGAGCTTCC
AGGGGGAAACGCCTGGTATCTTTATAGTCCTGTCGGGTTTCGCCACCTCTGACTTGAGCGTCGATTTTTG
TGATGCTCGTCAGGGGGGCGGAGCCTATGGAAAAACGCCAGCAACGCGGCCTTTTTACGGTTCCTGGCCT
TTTGCTGGCCTTTTGCTCACATGTTCTTTCCTGCGTTATCCCCTGATTCTGTGGATAACCGTATTACCGC
CTTTGAGTGAGCTGATACCGCTCGCCGCAGCCGAACGACCGAGCGCAGCGAGTCAGTGAGCGAGGAAGCG
GATCCCTATACAGTTGAAGTCGGAAGTTTACATACACCTTAGCCAAATACATTTAAACTCACTTTTTCAC
AATTCCTGACATTTAATCCTAGTAAAAATTCCCTGTCTTAGGTCAGTTAGGATCACCACTTTATTTTAAG
AATGTGAAATATCAGAATAATAGTAGAGAGAATGATTCATTTCAGCTTTTATTTCTTTCATCACATTCCC
AGTGGGTCAGAAGTTTACATACACTCGACTCCTCTGCAGAATGCGGCGATGTTTCGGTAAGGGGTCCCGA
GTAGCTAGTTCATGGCAGCCAGCATATGGCATATGTTGCCAAACTCTAAACCAAATACTCATTCTGATGT
TTTAAATGATTTGCCCTCCCATATGTCCTTCCGAGTGAGAGACACAAAAAATTCCAACACACTATTGCAA
TGAAAATAAATTTCCTTTATTAGCCAGAAGTCAGATGCTCAAGGGGCTTCATGATGTCCCCATAATTTTT
GGCAGAGGGAAAAAGATCTCAGTGGTATTTGTGAGCCAGGGCATTGGCCACACCAGCCACCACCTTCTGA
TAGGCAGCCTGCACCTGAGGAGTGAATTCACGACAGGCCTTCGAATCAGGCACCGGGCTTGCGGGTCATG
CACCAGGTGCGCGGTCCTTCGGGCACCTCGACGTCGGCGGTGACGGTGAAGCCGAGCCGCTCGTAGAAGG
GGAGGTTGCGGGGCGCGGAGGTCTCCAGGAAGGCGGGCACCCCGGCGCGCTCGGCCGCCTCCACTCCGGG
GAGCACGACGGCGCTGCCCAGACCCTTGCCCTGGTGGTCGGGCGAGACGCCGACGGTGGCCAGGAACCAC
GCGGGCTCCTTGGGCCGGTGCGGCGCCAGGAGGCCTTCCATCTGTTGCTGCGCGGCCAGCCGGGAACCGC
TCAACTCGGCCATGCGCGGGCCGATCTCGGCGAACACCGCCCCCGCTTCGACGCTCTCCGGCGTGGTCCA
GACCGCCACCGCGGCGCCGTCGTCCGCGACCCACACCTTGCCGATGTCGAGCCCGACGCGCGTGAGGAAG
AGTTCTTGCAGCTCGGTGACCCGCTCGATGTGGCGGTCCGGATCGACGGTGTGGCGCGTGGCGGGGTAGT
CGGCGAACGCGGCGGCGAGGGTGCGTACGGCCCTGGGGACGTCGTCGCGGGTGGCGAGGCGCACCGTGGG
CTTGTACTCGGTCATGGTGGCCTCAGGTGCAGAGGTTTCTACAGGGAAAGAGAGAAAGGCTACAGTTAGT
TTGCTGTGATGATGCTAAGTGCCGAGGTCAGATGTCTATGGATTGTACACGGAATCCCAACGCAGGAACC
AAAAAACACTCACCCAAAAAAATGGCGCTAAGGCCGAGAGAAAGGCGAAGTTCCGTCTACGGCTATATAC
CTTGAAACAGGGGCGGCAGAAGTGACGCAACGCGGTTGCGCGGACGGCTTCCTGTGTTTTCATTGGTCGA
AGCGTTCTGCGCGTGCGCAGAGATTCCCCAGGGAAGGCGGGCCCTCTTCCGAATGTCCAATCCGGACATT
CTTCCGGTTGGACCTCCGCGGTCAGCGCTGTGCCCGGCGAGAGATCACGTGGGGCGCGGAGGCGGTGCTG
CTGGGGCACGGCCGTCCAGCCTCGGCGGCCATATTTTTGAGGGGCTGTTCATCTCGTTCACACGCTCTGT
CCGCCATGTTTGTGAGTGGAAGCGCCATTACCCCTTCAAGCGACTGAAGGCTGCAGGGCCTCTGGTGGCC
CGCATGGGGAGACCAGACCCGCCAGGCCCGCCTTTCCGCACTCAGTCCGGGCTTACTTTATTTTGTGAGA
CAGGGTCTCGCCTAGAG
