>Addgene plasmid #125199 | pSBbi-Pur-Lyn-AktAR2-EV | depositor partial sequence | sequence record 239439 | Sequence of the insert
GCCACCATGGGGTGCATTAAGTCTAAGCGGAAGGACAAAAAGGATCCCATGGTGAGCAAGGGCGAGGAGC
TGTTCACCGGGGTGGTGCCCATCCTGGTCGAGCTGGACGGCGACGTAAACGGCCACAAGTTCAGCGTGTC
CGGCGAGGGCGAGGGCGATGCCACCTACGGCAAGCTGACCCTGAAGTTCATCTGCACCACCGGCAAGCTG
CCCGTGCCCTGGCCCACCCTCGTGACCACCCTGAGCTGGGGCGTGCAGTGCTTCGCCCGCTACCCCGACC
ACATGAAGCAGCACGACTTCTTCAAGTCCGCCATGCCCGAAGGCTACGTCCAGGAGCGCACCATCTTCTT
CAAGGACGACGGCAACTACAAGACCCGCGCCGAGGTGAAGTTCGAGGGCGACACCCTGGTGAACCGCATC
GAGCTGAAGGGCATCGACTTCAAGGAGGACGGCAACATCCTGGGGCACAAGCTGGAGTACAACGCCATCC
ACGGCAACGTCTATATCACCGCCGACAAGCAGAAGAACGGCATCAAGGCCAACTTCGGCCTCAACTGCAA
CATCGAGGACGGCAGCGTGCAGCTCGCCGACCACTACCAGCAGAACACCCCCATCGGCGACGGCCCCGTG
CTGCTGCCCGACAACCACTACCTGAGCACCCAGTCCAAGCTGAGCAAAGACCCCAACGAGAAGCGCGATC
ACATGGTCCTGCTGGAGTTCGTGACCGCCGCCGGGATCACTCTCGGCATGGACGAGCTGTACAAGCGCAT
GCATAAGTTTTCTCAAGAACAGATCGGCGAAAACATTGTGTGCAGGGTCATTTGTACCACGGGTCAAATT
CCCATCCGAGATTTGTCAGCTGATATTTCACAAGTGCTTAAGGAAAAACGATCCATAAAGAAAGTTTGGA
CATTTGGTAGAAACCCAGCCTGTGACTATCATTTAGGAAACATTTCAAGACTGTCAAATAAGCATTTCCA
AATACTACTAGGAGAAGACGGTAACCTTTTATTGAATGACATTTCCACTAATGGGACCTGGTTAAATGGG
CAAAAAGTCGAGAAGAACAGCAATCAGTTACTGTCTCAAGGTGATGAAATAACCGTTGGTGTAGGCGTGG
AATCAGATATTTTATCTCTGGTCATTTTCATAAACGACAAATTTAAGCAGTGCCTCGAGCAGAACAAAGT
TGATCGCTCTGCAGGTAAGCCAGGCAGCGGCGAGGGCAGCACCAAGGGCCTGGTCGACGGAACCTCTGCA
GGAGGTTCCGCAGGGGGTTCCGCCGGAGGAAGCGCCGGTGGCTCTGCTGGCGGCTCTGCTGGTGGGTCTG
CCGGCGGATCTGCGGGAGGGAGTGCGGGTGGAAGCGCAGGAGGCAGTGCCGGGGGATCAGCGGGGGGAAG
TGCCGGGGGTAGTGCTGGTGGCTCTGCAGGAGGTTCCGCAGGGGGTTCCGCCGGAGGAAGCGCCGGTGGC
TCTGCTGGCGGCTCTGCTGGTGGGTCTGCCGGCGGATCTGCGGGAGGGAGTGCGGGTGGAAGCGCAGGAG
GCAGTGCCGGGGGATCAGCGGGAGGAAGTGCCGGGGGTAGTGCTGGTGGCAGCGGCGTCGACCCTCGTCC
GCGCTCGTGCACCTGGCCGGACCCCAGGCCGGAGTTTGGAGGTACCGGCGGCAGCGAGCTCATGGGCGGC
GTGCAGCTCGCCGACCACTACCAGCAGAACACCCCCATCGGCGACGGCCCCGTGCTGCTGCCCGACAACC
ACTACCTGAGCTACCAGTCCAAGCTGAGCAAAGACCCCAACGAGAAGCGCGATCACATGGTCCTGCTGGA
GTTCGTGACCGCCGCCGGGATCACTCTCGGCATGGACGAGCTGTACAAGGGAGGTACCGGTGGATCTATG
GTGAGCAAGGGCGAGGAGCTGTTCACCGGGGTGGTGCCCATCCTGGTCGAGCTGGACGGCGACGTAAACG
GCCACAAGTTCAGCGTGTCCGGCGAGGGCGAGGGCGATGCCACCTACGGCAAGCTGACCCTGAAGCTGAT
CTGCACCACCGGCAAGCTGCCCGTGCCCTGGCCCACCCTCGTGACCACCCTGGGCTACGGCCTTCAGTGC
TTCGCCCGCTACCCCGACCACATGAAGCAGCACGACTTCTTCAAGTCCGCCATGCCCGAAGGCTACGTCC
AGGAGCGCACCATCTTCTTCAAGGACGACGGCAACTACAAGACCCGCGCCGAGGTGAAGTTCGAGGGCGA
CACCCTGGTGAACCGCATCGAGCTGAAGGGCATCGACTTCAAGGAGGACGGCAACATCCTGGGGCACAAG
CTGGAGTACAACTACAACAGCCACAACGTCTATATCACCGCCGACAAGCAGAAGAACGGCATCAAGGCCA
ACTTCAAGATCCGCCACAACATCGAGTAA
